>Addgene plasmid #111028 | mTalin2_F0 | addgene full sequence | sequence record 212963 | Addgene NGS Result
ATCGGTGATGTCGGCGATATAGGCGCCAGCAACCGCACCTGTGGCGCCGGTGATGCCGGCCACGATGCGT
CCGGCGTAGAGGATCGAGATCTCGATCCCGCGAAATTAATACGACTCACTATAGGGGAATTGTGAGCGGA
TAACAATTCCCCTCTAGAAATAATTTTGTTTAACTTTAAGAAGGAGATATACATATGCATCATCACCATC
ACCATGGTAAGCCTATCCCTAACCCTCTCCTCGGTCTCGATTCTACGGAAAACCTGTATTTTCAGGGAAT
TGATCCCTTCACCATGGTTGCACTGAGCCTGAAAATTTGTGTTCGTCATTGTAATGTGGTGAAAACCATG
CAGTTTGAACCGAGCACCGCAGTTTATGATGCATGTCGTGTTATTCGTGAACGTGTTCCGGAAGCACAGA
CCGGTCAGGCAAGCGATTATGGTCTGTTTCTGAGTGATGAAGATCCGCGTAAAGGTATTTGGCTGGAAGC
AGGTCGTACCCTGGATTATTACATGCTGCGTAATGGTGATATCCTGGAATATAAAAAAAAACAGTAAAAG
GGCGAGCTCAGATCCGGCTGCTAACAAAGCCCGAAAGGAAGCTGAGTTGGCTGCTGCCACCGCTGAGCAA
TAACTAGCATAACCCCTTGGGGCCTCTAAACGGGTCTTGAGGGGTTTTTTGCTGAAAGGAGGAACTATAT
CCGGATATCCCGCAAGAGGCCCGGCAGTACCGGCATAACCAAGCCTATGCCTACAGCATCCAGGGTGACG
GTGCCGAGGATGACGATGAGCGCATTGTTAGATTTCATACACGGTGCCTGACTGCGTTAGCAATTTAACT
GTGATAAACTACCGCATTAAAGCTAGCTTATCGATGATAAGCTGTCAAACATGAGAATTAATTCTTGAAG
ACGAAAGGGCCTCGTGATACGCCTATTTTTATAGGTTAATGTCATGATAATAATGGTTTCTTAGACGTCA
GGTGGCACTTTTCGGGGAAATGTGCGCGGAACCCCTATTTGTTTATTTTTCTAAATACATTCAAATATGT
ATCCGCTCATGAGACAATAACCCTGATAAATGCTTCAATAATATTGAAAAAGGAAGAGTATGAGTATTCA
ACATTTCCGTGTCGCCCTTATTCCCTTTTTTGCGGCATTTTGCCTTCCTGTTTTTGCTCACCCAGAAACG
CTGGTGAAAGTAAAAGATGCTGAAGATCAGTTGGGTGCACGAGTGGGTTACATCGAACTGGATCTCAACA
GCGGTAAGATCCTTGAGAGTTTTCGCCCCGAAGAACGTTTTCCAATGATGAGCACTTTTAAAGTTCTGCT
ATGTGGCGCGGTATTATCCCGTGTTGACGCCGGGCAAGAGCAACTCGGTCGCCGCATACACTATTCTCAG
AATGACTTGGTTGAGTACTCACCAGTCACAGAAAAGCATCTTACGGATGGCATGACAGTAAGAGAATTAT
GCAGTGCTGCCATAACCATGAGTGATAACACTGCGGCCAACTTACTTCTGACAACGATCGGAGGACCGAA
GGAGCTAACCGCTTTTTTGCACAACATGGGGGATCATGTAACTCGCCTTGATCGTTGGGAACCGGAGCTG
AATGAAGCCATACCAAACGACGAGCGTGACACCACGATGCCTGCAGCAATGGCAACAACGTTGCGCAAAC
TATTAACTGGCGAACTACTTACTCTAGCTTCCCGGCAACAATTAATAGACTGGATGGAGGCGGATAAAGT
TGCAGGACCACTTCTGCGCTCGGCCCTTCCGGCTGGCTGGTTTATTGCTGATAAATCTGGAGCCGGTGAG
CGTGGGTCTCGCGGTATCATTGCAGCACTGGGGCCAGATGGTAAGCCCTCCCGTATCGTAGTTATCTACA
CGACGGGGAGTCAGGCAACTATGGATGAACGAAATAGACAGATCGCTGAGATAGGTGCCTCACTGATTAA
GCATTGGTAACTGTCAGACCAAGTTTACTCATATATACTTTAGATTGATTTAAAACTTCATTTTTAATTT
AAAAGGATCTAGGTGAAGATCCTTTTTGATAATCTCATGACCAAAATCCCTTAACGTGAGTTTTCGTTCC
ACTGAGCGTCAGACCCCGTAGAAAAGATCAAAGGATCTTCTTGAGATCCTTTTTTTCTGCGCGTAATCTG
CTGCTTGCAAACAAAAAAACCACCGCTACCAGCGGTGGTTTGTTTGCCGGATCAAGAGCTACCAACTCTT
TTTCCGAAGGTAACTGGCTTCAGCAGAGCGCAGATACCAAATACTGTCCTTCTAGTGTAGCCGTAGTTAG
GCCACCACTTCAAGAACTCTGTAGCACCGCCTACATACCTCGCTCTGCTAATCCTGTTACCAGTGGCTGC
TGCCAGTGGCGATAAGTCGTGTCTTACCGGGTTGGACTCAAGACGATAGTTACCGGATAAGGCGCAGCGG
TCGGGCTGAACGGGGGGTTCGTGCACACAGCCCAGCTTGGAGCGAACGACCTACACCGAACTGAGATACC
TACAGCGTGAGCTATGAGAAAGCGCCACGCTTCCCGAAGGGAGAAAGGCGGACAGGTATCCGGTAAGCGG
CAGGGTCGGAACAGGAGAGCGCACGAGGGAGCTTCCAGGGGGAAACGCCTGGTATCTTTATAGTCCTGTC
GGGTTTCGCCACCTCTGACTTGAGCGTCGATTTTTGTGATGCTCGTCAGGGGGGCGGAGCCTATGGAAAA
ACGCCAGCAACGCGGCCTTTTTACGGTTCCTGGCCTTTTGCTGGCCTTTTGCTCACATGTTCTTTCCTGC
GTTATCCCCTGATTCTGTGGATAACCGTATTACCGCCTTTGAGTGAGCTGATACCGCTCGCCGCAGCCGA
ACGACCGAGCGCAGCGAGTCAGTGAGCGAGGAAGCGGAAGAGCGCCTGATGCGGTATTTTCTCCTTACGC
ATCTGTGCGGTATTTCACACCGCAATGGTGCACTCTCAGTACAATCTGCTCTGATGCCGCATAGTTAAGC
CAGTATACACTCCGCTATCGCTACGTGACTGGGTCATGGCTGCGCCCCGACACCCGCCAACACCCGCTGA
CGCGCCCTGACGGGCTTGTCTGCTCCCGGCATCCGCTTACAGACAAGCTGTGACCGTCTCCGGGAGCTGC
ATGTGTCAGAGGTTTTCACCGTCATCACCGAAACGCGCGAGGCAGCTGCGGTAAAGCTCATCAGCGTGGT
CGTGAAGCGATTCACAGATGTCTGCCTGTTCATCCGCGTCCAGCTCGTTGAGTTTCTCCAGAAGCGTTAA
TGTCTGGCTTCTGATAAAGCGGGCCATGTTAAGGGCGGTTTTTTCCTGTTTGGTCACTGATGCCTCCGTG
TAAGGGGGATTTCTGTTCATGGGGGTAATGATACCGATGAAACGAGAGAGGATGCTCACGATACGGGTTA
CTGATGATGAACATGCCCGGTTACTGGAACGTTGTGAGGGTAAACAACTGGCGGTATGGATGCGGCGGGA
CCAGAGAAAAATCACTCAGGGTCAATGCCAGCGCTTCGTTAATACAGATGTAGGTGTTCCACAGGGTAGC
CAGCAGCATCCTGCGATGCAGATCCGGAACATAATGGTGCAGGGCGCTGACTTCCGCGTTTCCAGACTTT
ACGAAACACGGAAACCGAAGACCATTCATGTTGTTGCTCAGGTCGCAGACGTTTTGCAGCAGCAGTCGCT
TCACGTTCGCTCGCGTATCGGTGATTCATTCTGCTAACCAGTAAGGCAACCCCGCCAGCCTAGCCGGGTC
CTCAACGACAGGAGCACGATCATGCGCACCCGTGGCCAGGACCCAACGCTGCCCGAGATGCGCCGCGTGC
GGCTGCTGGAGATGGCGGACGCGATGGATATGTTCTGCCAAGGGTTGGTTTGCGCATTCACAGTTCTCCG
CAAGAATTGATTGGCTCCAATTCTTGGAGTGGTGAATCCGTTAGCGAGGTGCCGCCGGCTTCCATTCAGG
TCGAGGTGGCCCGGCTCCATGCACCGCGACGCAACGCGGGGAGGCAGACAAGGTATAGGGCGGCGCCTAC
AATCCATGCCAACCCGTTCCATGTGCTCGCCGAGGCGGCATAAATCGCCGTGACGATCAGCGGTCCAATG
ATCGAAGTTAGGCTGGTAAGAGCCGCGAGCGATCCTTGAAGCTGTCCCTGATGGTCGTCATCTACCTGCC
TGGACAGCATGGCCTGCAACGCGGGCATCCCGATGCCGCCGGAAGCGAGAAGAATCATAATGGGGAAGGC
CATCCAGCCTCGCGTCGCGAACGCCAGCAAGACGTAGCCCAGCGCGTCGGCCGCCATGCCGGCGATAATG
GCCTGCTTCTCGCCGAAACGTTTGGTGGCGGGACCAGTGACGAAGGCTTGAGCGAGGGCGTGCAAGATTC
CGAATACCGCAAGCGACAGGCCGATCATCGTCGCGCTCCAGCGAAAGCGGTCCTCGCCGAAAATGACCCA
GAGCGCTGCCGGCACCTGTCCTACGAGTTGCATGATAAAGAAGACAGTCATAAGTGCGGCGACGATAGTC
ATGCCCCGCGCCCACCGGAAGGAGCTGACTGGGTTGAAGGCTCTCAAGGGCATCGGTCGAGATCCCGGTG
CCTAATGAGTGAGCTAACTTACATTAATTGCGTTGCGCTCACTGCCCGCTTTCCAGTCGGGAAACCTGTC
GTGCCAGCTGCATTAATGAATCGGCCAACGCGCGGGGAGAGGCGGTTTGCGTATTGGGCGCCAGGGTGGT
TTTTCTTTTCACCAGTGAGACGGGCAACAGCTGATTGCCCTTCACCGCCTGGCCCTGAGAGAGTTGCAGC
AAGCGGTCCACGCTGGTTTGCCCCAGCAGGCGAAAATCCTGTTTGATGGTGGTTAACGGCGGGATATAAC
ATGAGCTGTCTTCGGTATCGTCGTATCCCACTACCGAGATATCCGCACCAACGCGCAGCCCGGACTCGGT
AATGGCGCGCATTGCGCCCAGCGCCATCTGATCGTTGGCAACCAGCATCGCAGTGGGAACGATGCCCTCA
TTCAGCATTTGCATGGTTTGTTGAAAACCGGACATGGCACTCCAGTCGCCTTCCCGTTCCGCTATCGGCT
GAATTTGATTGCGAGTGAGATATTTATGCCAGCCAGCCAGACGCAGACGCGCCGAGACAGAACTTAATGG
GCCCGCTAACAGCGCGATTTGCTGGTGACCCAATGCGACCAGATGCTCCACGCCCAGTCGCGTACCGTCT
TCATGGGAGAAAATAATACTGTTGATGGGTGTCTGGTCAGAGACATCAAGAAATAACGCCGGAACATTAG
TGCAGGCAGCTTCCACAGCAATGGCATCCTGGTCATCCAGCGGATAGTTAATGATCAGCCCACTGACGCG
TTGCGCGAGAAGATTGTGCACCGCCGCTTTACAGGCTTCGACGCCGCTTCGTTCTACCATCGACACCACC
ACGCTGGCACCCAGTTGATCGGCGCGAGATTTAATCGCCGCGACAATTTGCGACGGCGCGTGCAGGGCCA
GACTGGAGGTGGCAACGCCAATCAGCAACGACTGTTTGCCCGCCAGTTGTTGTGCCACGCGGTTGGGAAT
GTAATTCAGCTCCGCCATCGCCGCTTCCACTTTTTCCCGCGTTTTCGCAGAAACGTGGCTGGCCTGGTTC
ACCACGCGGGAAACGGTCTGATAAGAGACACCGGCATACTCTGCGACATCGTATAACGTTACTGGTTTCA
CATTCACCACCCTGAATTGACTCTCTTCCGGGCGCTATCATGCCATACCGCGAAAGGTTTTGCGCCATTC
GATGGTGTCCGGGATCTCGACGCTCTCCCTTATGCGACTCCTGCATTAGGAAGCAGCCCAGTAGTAGGTT
GAGGCCGTTGAGCACCGCCGCCGCAAGGAATGGTGCATGCAAGGAGATGGCGCCCAACAGTCCCCCGGCC
ACGGGGCCTGCCACCATACCCACGCCGAAACAAGCGCTCATGAGCCCGAAGTGGCGAGCCCGATCTTCCC
C
Features (pLannotate 1.2.2; 21 found; start..end, strand, type, name):
    107..125     +  promoter       T7 promoter: promoter for bacteriophage T7 RNA polymerase
    126..150     +  protein_bind   lac operator: The lac repressor binds to the lac operator to inhibit transcription in E. coli. This inhibition can be relieved by adding lactose or isopropyl-β-D-thiogalactopyranoside (IPTG). lac repressor encoded by lacI
    165..187     +  RBS            RBS: efficient ribosome binding site from bacteriophage T7 gene 10 (Olins and Rangwala, 1989)
    216..257     +  CDS            V5 tag: epitope tag from simian virus 5
    258..277     +  CDS            TEV site (fragment): tobacco etch virus (TEV) protease recognition and cleavage site
    294..554     +  CDS            Tln2 (fragment): TLN2_MOUSE - Experimental evidence at protein level: Swiss-Prot protein existence level 1. As a major component of focal adhesion plaques that links integrin to the actin cytoskeleton, may play an important role in cell adhesion. Recruits PIP5K1C to focal adhesion plaques and strongly activates its kinase activity (By similarity). From Mus musculus (Mouse).
    577..626     +  CDS            SET1 (fragment): solubility-enhancement tag derived from T7 phage gene 10B
    634..681     +  terminator     T7 terminator: transcription terminator for bacteriophage T7 RNA polymerase
    704..808     -  CDS            TcR (fragment): tetracycline efflux protein; tet; confers resistance to tetracycline
    865..888     -  promoter       tet promoter (fragment): E. coli promoter for tetracycline efflux protein gene
   1005..1109    +  promoter       AmpR promoter: bla
   1110..1970    +  CDS            AmpR: β-lactamase; bla; confers resistance to ampicillin, carbenicillin, and related antibiotics
   2141..2729    +  rep_origin     ori: high-copy-number ColE1/pMB1/pBR322/pUC origin of replication
   2915..3054    -  misc_feature   bom: basis of mobility region from pBR322
   3156..3347    -  CDS            rop: Rop protein, which maintains plasmids at low copy number; rop
   3364..3744    +  CDS            YPB1_ECOLX: Protein predicted: Swiss-Prot protein existence level 4. From Escherichia coli.
   3986..4610    -  CDS            TcR (fragment): tetracycline efflux protein; tet; confers resistance to tetracycline
   4625..4646    -  protein_bind   CAP binding site: CAP binding activates transcription in the presence of cAMP. E. coli catabolite activator protein
   4659..5741    -  CDS            lacI: lac repressor; lacI; The lac repressor binds to the lac operator to inhibit transcription in E. coli. This inhibition can be relieved by adding lactose or isopropyl-β-D-thiogalactopyranoside (IPTG).
   5742..5819    -  promoter       lacI promoter: lacI
   5827..85      -  CDS            TcR (fragment) (across the origin): tetracycline efflux protein; tet; confers resistance to tetracycline
