[The description below was written by a language model from this plasmid's Addgene catalogue record and pLannotate feature annotations shown in this document.]
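Description:
mTalin2_F0 is a bacterial expression plasmid built on the pET151TOPO backbone that produces the F0 subdomain of the mouse talin2 (Tln2) FERM domain in E. coli. It replicates from a ColE1/pBR322-type origin and is selected with ampicillin through the β-lactamase (AmpR) gene. The catalogue lists it as high copy, although the annotated backbone also retains the pBR322 rop gene and bom region, elements normally associated with copy-number moderation and mobilisation. Several tetracycline-resistance gene fragments are annotated, but these are non-functional remnants of the pBR322 lineage rather than a usable marker.

The expression cassette is a standard T7lac arrangement: a T7 promoter immediately followed by a lac operator, the T7 gene 10 ribosome binding site, the open reading frame and a T7 terminator. A plasmid-borne lacI gene with its own promoter supplies repressor, so transcription stays low until IPTG is added in a host that provides T7 RNA polymerase. The catalogue records an N-terminal His tag contributed by the backbone. The feature table does not annotate it separately, but it does show a V5 epitope and a TEV protease recognition site directly upstream of the Tln2 fragment, which would allow the N-terminal tags to be cleaved off after affinity purification. The short SET1 match between the insert and the terminator is probably T7 gene 10-derived backbone sequence rather than a deliberate fusion partner.

The stated insert is 363 bp, of which the annotated Tln2 match covers about 260 bp. The record states only that the plasmid expresses talin2 F0. This design suits recombinant production of the isolated domain for biochemical or structural comparison of talin isoforms in integrin signalling.
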