Addgene plasmid #111028: mTalin2_F0
Purpose: Plasmid expresses mouse talin2 FERM domain F0
Depositing lab: Ben Goult. Depositing organization: London and South East University Group (LASE). Publication: The tale of two talins - two isoforms to fine-tune integrin signalling. Gough RE, Goult BT. FEBS Lett. 2018 May 3. doi: 10.1002/1873-3468.13081. PubMed 29723415.
Backbone
  Vector backbone: pET151TOPO
  Backbone size w/o insert (bp): 5362
  Vector type: Bacterial Expression
Growth in bacteria
  Bacterial resistance: Ampicillin, 100 μg/mL
  Growth temperature: 37°C
  Growth strain: DH5alpha
  Copy number: High Copy
Gene/Insert
  Gene/Insert name: TLN2
  Species: M. musculus (mouse)
  Insert size (bp): 363
  Entrez Gene: Tln2 (a.k.a. 5730421P04Rik, mKIAA0320)
  Promoter: T7
  Tag / fusion protein: His Tag (N terminal on backbone)
  Cloning method: Unknown
Terms and licenses: Academic/Nonprofit Terms; Industry Terms: Not Available to Industry
How to cite: mTalin2_F0 was a gift from Ben Goult (Addgene plasmid # 111028 ; http://n2t.net/addgene:111028 ; RRID:Addgene_111028)
